>Addgene plasmid #185936 | pMRE-Himar-147 | addgene full sequence | sequence record 383669 | Addgene NGS Result
CTAGATGCATGCTCGAGCGGCCGCCAGTGTGATGGATTGAAAAAGGAAGAGTATGAGTATTCAACATTTC
CGTGTCGCCCTTATTCCCTTTTTTGCGGCATTTTGCCTTCCTGTTTTTGCTCACCCAGAAACGCTGGTGA
AAGTAAAAGATGCTGAAGATCAGTTGGGTGCACGAGTGGGTTACATCGAACTGGATCTCAACAGCGGTAA
GATCCTTGAGAGTTTTCGCCCCGAAGAACGTTTTCCAATGATGAGCACTTTTAAAGTTCTGCTAACAGGT
TGGCTGATAAGTCCCCGGTCTGACACATAGATGGCGTCGCTAGTATTAAATGCATATTATTTTTATATAG
TACCAACCTTCAAATGATTCCCAGATCTCAAACTGGAACAACACTCAACCCTATCTCGGTCTATTCTTTT
GATTTATAAGGGATTTTGCCGATTTCGGCCTATTGGTTAAAAAATGAGCTGATTTAACAAAAATTTAACG
CGAATTTTAACAAAATATTAACGCTTACAATTTAGGTGGCACTTTTCGGGGAAATGTGCGCGGAACCAGA
TCCGGCCACGATGCGTCCGGCGTAGAGGATCTGAAGATCAGCAGTTCAACCTGTTGATAGTACGTACTAA
GCTCTCATGTTTCACGTACTAAGCTCTCATGTTTAACGTACTAAGCTCTCATGTTTAACGAACTAAACCC
TCATGGCTAACGTACTAAGCTCTCATGGCTAACGTACTAAGCTCTCATGTTTCACGTACTAAGCTCTCAT
GTTTGAACAATAAAATTAATATAAATCAGCAACTTAAATAGCCTCTAAGGTTTTAAGTTTTATAAGAAAA
AAAAAGAATATATAAGGCTTTTAAAGCTTTTAAGGTTTAACGGTTGTGGACAACAAGCCAGGGATGTAAC
GCACTGAGAAGCCCTTAGAGCCTCTCAAAGCAATTTTGAGTGACACAGGAACACTTAACGGCTGACATGG
GAATTCTTGAAGACGAAAGGGCCTCGTGATACGCCTATTTTTATAGGTTAATGTCATGATAATAATGGTT
TCTTAGACGTCAGGTGGCACTTTTCGGGGTTAATTAAGGGCTGCAGGAATTCGATATCAAGCTTATCGAT
ACCGTCGAAATTCTGATTAATAATTTGTTTAAATTTTTCGTTTGGCGTGAGGTATCCAAGTCTTTTACGA
GGTCGATTATTGAGTTTATTTTCAATCCACTTAATCTGTTTGTTGGTTACTTCACTAAAGTCCTTACCCT
TTGGGATATACTGCCTGATAAGCCCGTTGGTGTTTTCATTGGCACCACGTTCCCATGAGTGGTATGGTTT
GCAAAAATAGAATTTTATTTCCAATTTTTGCGCAATTTCCTCGTGCTCTAGAATATAAACTGCCAGGAAT
TGGGGATCGGATTCGAGCTTTAGTACCTAGATTTAGATGTCTAAAAAGCGGGGTACCGAGGACGCGTCAA
TTCTCGAATTGACATAAGCCTGTTCGGTTCGTAAACTGTAATGCAAGTAGCGTATGCGCTCACGCAACTG
GTCCAGAACCTTGACCGAACGCAGCGGTGGTAACGGCGCAGTGGCGGTTTTCATGGCTTGTTATGACTGT
TTTTTTGTACAGTCTATGCCTCGGGCATCCAAGCAGCAAGCGCGTTACGCCGTGGGTCGATGTTTGATGT
TATGGAGCAGCAACGATGTTACGCAGCAGCAACGATGTTACGCAGCAGGGCAGTCGCCCTAAAACAAAGT
TAGGTGGCTCAAGTATGGGCATCATTCGCACATGTAGGCTCGGCCCTGACCAAGTCAAATCCATGCGGGC
TGCTCTTGATCTTTTCGGTCGTGAGTTCGGAGACGTAGCCACCTACTCCCAACATCAGCCGGACTCCGAT
TACCTCGGGAACTTGCTCCGTAGTAAGACATTCATCGCGCTTGCTGCCTTCGACCAAGAAGCGGTTGTTG
GCGCTCTCGCGGCTTACGTTCTGCCCAAGTTTGAGCAGCCGCGTAGTGAGATCTATATCTATGATCTCGC
AGTCTCCGGCGAGCACCGGAGGCAGGGCATTGCCACCGCGCTCATCAATCTCCTCAAGCATGAGGCCAAC
GCGCTTGGTGCTTATGTGATCTACGTGCAAGCAGATTACGGTGACGATCCCGCAGTGGCTCTCTATACAA
AGTTGGGCATACGGGAAGAAGTGATGCACTTTGATATCGACCCAAGTACCGCCACCTAAAGCTCGCACGC
TGCCGCAAGCACTCAGGGCGCAAGGGCTGCTAAAGGAAGCGGAACACGTAGAAAGCCAGTCCGCAGAAAC
GGTGCTGACCCCGGATGAATGTCAGCTACTGGGCTATCTGGACAAGGGAAAACGCAAGCGCAAAGAGAAA
GCAGGTAGCTTGCAGTGGGCTTACATGGCGATAGCTAGACTGGGCGGTTTTATGGACAGCAAGCGAACCG
GAATTGCCAGCTGGGGCGCCCTCTGGTAAGGTTGGGAAGCCCTGCAAAGTAAACTGGATGGCTTTCTTGC
CGCCAAGGATCTGATGGCGCAGGGGATCAAGATCTGATCAAGAGACAGGATACTAGTGGAGGAAGAAAAA
ATGGTGAGCAAGGGCGAGGAGCTGTTCACCGGGGTGGTGCCCATCCTGGTCGAGCTGGACGGCGACGTAA
ACGGCCACAAGTTCAGCGTCCGCGGCGAGGGCGAGGGCGATGCCACCAACGGCAAGCTGACCCTGAAGTT
CATCTGCACCACCGGCAAGCTGCCCGTGCCCTGGCCCACCCTCGTGACCACCTTCGGCTACGGCGTGGCC
TGCTTCAGCCGCTACCCCGACCACATGAAGCAGCACGACTTCTTCAAGTCCGCCATGCCCGAAGGCTACG
TCCAGGAGCGCACCATCTCTTTCAAGGACGACGGTACCTACAAGACCCGCGCCGAGGTGAAGTTCGAGGG
CGACACCCTGGTGAACCGCATCGAGCTGAAGGGCATCGACTTCAAGGAGGACGGCAACATCCTGGGGCAC
AAGCTGGAGTACAACTTCAACAGCCACTACGTCTATATCACGGCCGACAAGCAGAAGAACTGCATCAAGG
CTAACTTCAAGATCCGCCACAACGTTGAGGACGGCAGCGTGCAGCTCGCCGACCACTACCAGCAGAACAC
CCCCATCGGCGACGGCCCCGTGCTGCTGCCCGACAACCACTACCTGAGCCATCAGTCCAAGCTGAGCAAA
GACCCCAACGAGAAGCGCGATCACATGGTCCTGCTGGAGTTCGTGACCGCCGCCGGGATTACACATGGCA
TGGACGAGCTGTACAAGTAATAATTAGCTGAGCTTGGACTCCTGTTGATAGATCCAGTAATGACCTCAGA
ACTCCATCTGGATTTGTTCAGAACGCTCGGTTGCCGCCGGGCGTTTTTTATTGGTGAGAATCCAAGCTAG
CTTGGCGAGATTTTCAGGAGCTAAGGAAGCTAAAATGGAGAAAAAAATCACTGGATATACCACCGTTGAT
ATATCCCAATGGCATCGTAAAGAACATTTTGAGGCATTTCAGTCAGTTGCTCAATGTACCTATAACCAGA
CCGTTCAGCTGGATATTACGGCCTTTTTAAAGACCGTAAAGAAAAATAAGCACAAGTTTTATCCGGCCTT
TATTCACATTCTTGCCCGCCTGATGAATGCTCATCCGGAATTTCGTATGGCAATGAAAGACGGTGAGCTG
GTGATATGGGATAGTGTTCACCCTTGTTACACCGTTTTCCATGAGCAAACTGAAACGTTTTCATCGCTCT
GGAGTGAATACCACGACGATTTCCGGCAGTTTCTACACATATATTCGCAAGATGTGGCGTGTTACGGTGA
AAACCTGGCCTATTTCCCTAAAGGGTTTATTGAGAATATGTTTTTCGTCTCAGCCAATCCCTGGGTGAGT
TTCACCAGTTTTGATTTAAACGTGGCCAATATGGACAACTTCTTCGCCCCCGTTTTCACCATGGGCAAAT
ATTATACGCAAGGCGACAAGGTGCTGATGCCGCTGGCGATTCAGGTTCATCATGCCGTTTGTGATGGCTT
CCATGTCGGCAGAATGCTTAATGAATTACAACAGTACTGCGATGAGTGGCAGGGCGGGGCGTAATTTTTT
TAAGGCAGTTATTGGTGCCCTTAAACGCCTGGGGTAATGACTCTCTAGCTTGAGGCATCAAATAAAACGA
AAGGCTCAGTCGAAAGACTGGGCCTTTCGTTTTATCTGTTGTTTGTCGGTGAACGCTCTCCTGAGTAGGA
CAAATCCGCCGCTAGGAGCTTGCGGCCGCCAGCCCGGGCAATTCGAGGGGTATCGCTCTTGAAGGGAACT
ATGTTGAATAATAAAAACGAATTTTCACAAAAAAATGTGTTTTTCTTTGTTAGACCGGGGACTTATCAGC
CAACCTGTTATGTGGCGCGGTATTATCCCGTATTGACGCCGGGCAAGAGCAACTCGGTCGCCGCATACAC
TATTCTCAGAATGACTTGGTTGAGTACTCACCAGTCACAGAAAAGCATCTTACGGATGGCATGACAGTAA
GAGAATTATGCAGTGCTGCCATAACCATGAGTGATAACACTGCGGCCAACTTACTTCTGACAACGATCGA
GGCGATTAAGTTGGGTAACGCCAGGGTTTTCCCAGTCACGACGTTGTAAAACGACGGCCAGTGAATTAAT
TCTTGAAGACGAAAGGGCCTCGTGATACGCCTATTTTTATAGGTTAATGTCATGATAATAATGGTTTCTT
AGAGCTTATCGGCCAGCCTCGCAGAGCAGGATTCCCGTTGAGCACCGCCAGGTGCGAATAAGGGACAGTG
AAGAAGGAACACCCGCTCGCGGGTGGGCCTACTTCACCTATCCTGCCCGGCTGACGCCGTTGGATACACC
AAGGAAAGTCTACACGAACCCTTTGGCAAAATCCTGTATATCGTGCGAAAAAGGATGGATATACCGAAAA
AATCGCTATAATGACCCCGAAGCAGGGTTATGCAGCGGGTGAGCGCAACGCAATTAATGTGAGTTAGCTC
ACTCATTAGGCACCCCAGGCTTTACACTTTATGCTTCCGGCTCGTATGTTGTGTGGAATTGTGAGCGGAT
AACAATTTCACACAGGAAACACATATGGAAAAAAAGGAATTTCGTGTTTTGATAAAATACTGTTTTCTGA
AGGGAAAAAATACAGTGGAAGCAAAAACTTGGCTTGATAATGAGTTTCCGGACTCTGCCCCAGGGAAATC
AACAATAATTGATTGGTATGCAAAATTCAAGCGTGGTGAAATGAGCACGGAGGACGGTGAACGCAGTGGA
CGCCCGAAAGAGGTGGTTACCGACGAAAACATCAAAAAAATCCACAAAATGATTTTGAATGACCGTAAAA
TGAAGTTGATCGAGATAGCAGAGGCCTTAAAGATATCAAAGGAACGTGTTGGTCATATCATTCATCAATA
TTTGGATATGCGGAAGCTCTGTGCAAAATGGGTGCCGCGCGAGCTCACATTTGACCAAAAACAACAACGT
GTTGATGATTCTGAGCGGTGTTTGCAGCTGTTAACTCGTAATACACCCGAGTTTTTCCGTCGATATGTGA
CAATGGATGAAACATGGCTCCATCACTACACTCCTGAGTCCAATCGACAGTCGGCTGAGTGGACAGCGAC
CGGTGAACCGTCTCCGAAGCGTGGAAAGACTCAAAAGTCCGCTGGCAAAGTAATGGCCTCTGTTTTTTGG
GATGCGCATGGAATAATTTTTATCGATTATCTTGAGAAGGGAAAAACCATCAACAGTGACTATTATATGG
CGTTATTGGAGCGTTTGAAGGTCGAAATCGCGGCAAAACGGCCCCACATGAAGAAGAAAAAAGTGTTGTT
CCACCAAGACAACGCACCGTGCCACAAGTCATTGAGAACGATGGCAAAAATTCATGAATTGGGCTTCGAA
TTGCTTCCCCACCCGCCGTATTCTCCAGATCTGGCCCCCAGCGACTTTTTCTTGTTCTCAGACCTCAAAA
GGATGCTCGCAGGGAAAAAATTTGGCTGCAATGAAGAGGTGATCGCCGAAACTGAGGCCTATTTTGAGGC
AAAACCGAAGGAGTACTACCAAAATGGTATCAAAAAATTGGAAGGTCGTTATAATCGTTGTATCGCTCTT
GAAGGGAACTATGTTGAATAATAAAAACGAATTTTCACAAAAAAATGTGTTTTTCTTTGTTAGACCGGAT
CTGCAGAATTCCAGCACACTGGCGGCCGTTA
Features (pLannotate 1.2.2; 20 found; start..end, strand, type, name):
     36..52      +  promoter       AmpR promoter (fragment): bla
     53..274     +  CDS            AmpR (fragment): β-lactamase; bla; confers resistance to ampicillin, carbenicillin, and related antibiotics
    379..523     +  rep_origin     M13 ori (fragment): M13 bacteriophage origin of replication; arrow indicates direction of (+) strand synthesis
    588..977     +  rep_origin     R6K γ ori: γ replication origin from E. coli plasmid R6K; requires the R6K initiator protein pi for replication
   1088..1128    +  misc_feature   MCS (fragment): pBluescript multiple cloning site
   1130..1375    -  CDS            TRA4_BACFG (fragment): Protein inferred from homology: Swiss-Prot protein existence level 3. Required for the transposition of the insertion element. From Bacteroides fragilis.
   1479..1507    +  promoter       Pc promoter: intI1 (promoter lies within the coding sequence); class 1 integron promoter
   1696..2229    +  CDS            GmR: gentamycin acetyltransferase; aacC1; confers resistance to gentamycin
   2237..2554    +  CDS            tnpA (fragment): TN5P_ECOLX - Also known as tnp. Experimental evidence at protein level: Swiss-Prot protein existence level 1. Mediates transposition of transposon Tn5 by a 'cut and paste' mechanism. First, the monomeric transposase binds the 19 bp inverted DNA repeats flanking the transposon. Then, dimerization of the DNA- bound transposase creates a synaptic DNA complex. After nicking of the first DNA strand, excision of the transposon proceeds through a series of intermediates. The transposase then mediates the insertion of the transposon at a new site by strand transfer. The activity of the wild- type tran
   2591..3310    +  CDS            mClover3: bright green-yellow fluorescent protein derived from mClover2, with improved photostability (Bajar et al., 2003) mammalian codon-optimized
   3327..3421    +  terminator     lambda t0 terminator: transcription terminator from phage lambda
   3436..3464    +  promoter       cat promoter (fragment): promoter of the E. coli cat gene encoding chloramphenicol acetyltransferase
   3465..4121    +  CDS            cat: CAT_ECOLX - Experimental evidence at protein level: Swiss-Prot protein existence level 1. This enzyme is an effector of chloramphenicol resistance in bacteria. From Escherichia coli. This protein is used as a marker in many commonly used cloning vectors, such as pACYC184.
   4189..4275    +  terminator     rrnB T1 terminator: Escherichia coli rrnB; transcription terminator T1 from the E. coli rrnB gene
   4419..4619    +  CDS            bla(M) (fragment): β-lactamase lacking the signal sequence; bla(M); allows cytosolic expression of β-lactamase
   4620..4686    -  CDS            lacZα (fragment): LacZα fragment of β-galactosidase; lacZ fragment
   4770..4878    -  oriT           oriT: incP origin of transfer
   5025..5046    +  protein_bind   CAP binding site: CAP binding activates transcription in the presence of cAMP. E. coli catabolite activator protein
   5061..5091    +  promoter       lac promoter: promoter for the E. coli lac operon
   5099..5115    +  protein_bind   lac operator: The lac repressor binds to the lac operator to inhibit transcription in E. coli. This inhibition can be relieved by adding lactose or isopropyl-β-D-thiogalactopyranoside (IPTG). lac repressor encoded by lacI
