[The description below was written by a language model from this plasmid's Addgene catalogue record and pLannotate feature annotations shown in this document.]
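Description:
pMRE-Himar-147 is a bacterial transposon delivery plasmid from the "Chromatic Bacteria v.2" toolbox, designed to insert a gene for the green fluorescent protein mClover3 into the chromosomes of a broad range of bacteria by Himar1 (mariner-family) transposition. The backbone is not named in the record, but the annotated 6.3 kb sequence shows the architecture of a conjugative suicide vector. It carries an R6K γ origin, which replicates only where the R6K pi initiator protein is supplied, and an incP oriT that allows mobilisation from a donor providing the RP4 transfer functions, consistent with the listed S17-1 host. In recipients lacking pi the plasmid cannot persist, so marker-resistant, fluorescent clones are expected to arise from transposition events. Selection is with chloramphenicol and gentamicin.

The payload region contains a gentamicin acetyltransferase gene (aacC1) behind a class 1 integron Pc promoter, followed by the mClover3 coding sequence with a lambda t0 terminator. Next comes a cat chloramphenicol resistance gene with a fragment of its own promoter, closed by the rrnB T1 terminator. No promoter is annotated directly upstream of mClover3, so the record does not state what drives the reporter.

The automated annotation does not identify the Himar1 transposase or its inverted repeats. A lac promoter, operator and CAP site lie ahead of an unannotated stretch at the end of the sequence, but their function is not stated. The transposon boundaries, and which resistance markers travel with mClover3, therefore cannot be determined from the table. Short hits to AmpR, M13 ori, lacZα, Tn5 and Bacteroides transposases are fragments, probably cloning remnants or weak homology matches. The plasmid is used to fluorescently tag bacteria for microscopy and for tracking them in mixed communities.
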