Addgene plasmid #185936: pMRE-Himar-147
Purpose: Himar transposon delivery plasmid that delivers a green fluorescent mClover3 protein gene
Depositing lab: Mitja Remus-Emsermann. Depositing organization: Freie Universitaet Berlin. Publication: Chromatic Bacteria v.2-A Himar1 Transposon-Based Delivery Vector to Extend the Host Range of a Toolbox to Fluorescently Tag Bacteria. Stocks C, Schlechter R, Remus-Emsermann M. Bacteria 2022, 1(1), 56-65 10.3390/bacteria1010006.
Backbone
  Vector backbone: Unspecified
  Vector type: Bacterial Expression
Growth in bacteria
  Bacterial resistance: Chloramphenicol and Gentamicin, 25 & 10 μg/mL
  Growth temperature: 37°C
  Growth strain: S17-1
  Copy number: High Copy
Gene/Insert
  Gene/Insert name: mClover3
  Species: Synthetic
  Cloning method: Gibson Cloning
Terms and licenses: Academic/Nonprofit Terms; Industry Terms: Not Available to Industry
Depositor comments: Please visit https://www.biorxiv.org/content/10.1101/2021.03.26.437257v1 for bioRxiv preprint.
How to cite: pMRE-Himar-147 was a gift from Mitja Remus-Emsermann (Addgene plasmid # 185936 ; http://n2t.net/addgene:185936 ; RRID:Addgene_185936)
